Addgene plasmid #13668: pQLinkHD
Depositing lab: Konrad Buessow. Depositing organization: Max Planck Institute for Molecular Genetics. Publication: Vectors for co-expression of an unrestricted number of proteins. Scheich C, Kummel D, Soumailakakis D, Heinemann U, Bussow K. Nucleic Acids Res. 2007;35(6):e43. doi: 10.1093/nar/gkm067. Epub 2007 Feb 20. PubMed 17311810.
Backbone
  Vector backbone: pQE-2
  Backbone manufacturer: Qiagen
  Backbone size w/o insert (bp): 4720
  Vector type: Bacterial Expression ; Co-Expression
Growth in bacteria
  Bacterial resistance: Chloramphenicol and Ampicillin, 25 & 100 μg/mL
  Growth temperature: 37°C
  Growth strain: DB3.1
  Growth instructions: DB3.1 from Invitrogen
  Copy number: Unknown
Gene/Insert
  Gene/Insert name: Gateway cassette (alt name: pDESTco)
  Insert size (bp): 2342
  GenBank ID: EF025686
  Tag / fusion protein: His (N terminal on backbone)
  Cloning method: Gateway Cloning; 5′ cloning site attR1 (destroyed during cloning); 3′ cloning site attR2 (destroyed during cloning)
  Sequencing primers: 5′ pQE65, TGAGCGGATAACAATTTCACACAG; 3′ pQE276, GGCAACCGAGCGTTCTGAAC
Terms and licenses: Academic/Nonprofit Terms; Industry Terms: Not Available to Industry
Depositor comments: Please note that the chloramphenicol resistance gene outside of the attB sites in this plasmid is incomplete. It is lacking a promoter, therefore it is supposed to be inactive.
How to cite: pQLinkHD was a gift from Konrad Buessow (Addgene plasmid # 13668 ; http://n2t.net/addgene:13668 ; RRID:Addgene_13668)
