[The description below was written by a language model from this plasmid's Addgene catalogue record and pLannotate feature annotations shown in this document.]
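Description:
pQLinkHD is a Gateway destination vector for bacterial expression and multi-protein co-expression in E. coli, built on the Qiagen pQE-2 backbone; the full sequence is about 7.1 kb. Transcription is driven by the bacteriophage T5 promoter with lac operator elements. An on-board lacI gene under the lacIq promoter supplies repressor, so expression is IPTG-inducible without depending on a particular host genotype. Downstream of the promoter lies an N-terminal histidine tag (annotated as a seven-histidine stretch), followed by the Gateway cassette and the lambda t0 terminator. The plasmid replicates from a ColE1/pMB1-type origin, with a bom site and only a fragment of rop, and carries AmpR for ampicillin selection.

The roughly 2.3 kb Gateway cassette is bounded by attR1 and attR2 and contains the ccdB toxin gene, a ccdA fragment, and a chloramphenicol acetyltransferase gene with its own cat promoter. In an LR reaction with an entry clone, this cassette is replaced by the gene of interest, placing it behind the His tag. Loss of ccdB then provides counter-selection against unrecombined vector in ordinary strains. The empty vector must therefore be kept in a ccdB-tolerant strain such as DB3.1, with chloramphenicol and ampicillin selection. A second cat coding sequence inherited from the backbone sits outside the recombination sites, ahead of the rrnB T1 terminator. The depositor notes that it lacks a functional promoter and is expected to be inactive, which agrees with the annotation of only a promoter fragment there.

The associated publication title describes vectors for co-expressing an unrestricted number of proteins. However, the elements that allow expression units to be combined are not annotated in the feature table.
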