Features (pLannotate 1.2.2; 23 found; start..end, strand, type, name):
     36..80      +  promoter       T5 promoter: bacteriophage T5 promoter for E. coli RNA polymerase, with embedded lac operator
     88..104     +  protein_bind   lac operator: The lac repressor binds to the lac operator to inhibit transcription in E. coli. This inhibition can be relieved by adding lactose or isopropyl-β-D-thiogalactopyranoside (IPTG). lac repressor encoded by lacI
    147..167     +  CDS            7xHis: 6xHis affinity tag
    180..304     +  protein_bind   attR1: mutant version of attR; recombination site for the Gateway® LR reaction LR Clonase™
    540..692     -  CDS            dpnD (fragment): DPND_STRPN - Protein predicted: Swiss-Prot protein existence level 4. From Streptococcus pneumoniae serotype 4 (strain ATCC BAA-334 / TIGR4).
    736..1038    -  CDS            ccdB: CCDB_ECOLI - Also known as G, letB, letD. Experimental evidence at protein level: Swiss-Prot protein existence level 1. Toxic component of a type II toxin-antitoxin (TA) system, functioning in plasmid maintainence. Responsible for the post- segregational killing (PSK) of plasmid-free cells, also referred to as a plasmid addiction system. Half-life of over 2 hours. Cell killing by CcdB is accompanied by filamentation, defects in chromosome and plasmid segregation, defects in cell division, formation of anucleate cells, decreased DNA synthesis and plasmid loss. Interferes with the activity of DN
   1043..1201    -  CDS            ccdA (fragment): CCDA_ECO57 - Also known as H, letA. Experimental evidence at protein level: Swiss-Prot protein existence level 1. Antitoxin component of a type II toxin-antitoxin (TA) system which inhibits the post-segregational killing (PSK) of plasmid-free cells, also referred to as a plasmid addiction system. Binds to and blocks the activity of CcdB; will also remove bound CcdB protein from the CcdB-GyrA complex by forming a CcdA-CcdB complex, a process termed rejuvenation. Functions as a transcriptional corepressor for the ccdAB operon, repression also requires CcdB (By similarity). From Escherichia coli
   1383..2042    -  CDS            CmR: chloramphenicol acetyltransferase; cat; confers resistance to chloramphenicol
   2043..2145    -  promoter       cat promoter: promoter of the E. coli cat gene encoding chloramphenicol acetyltransferase
   2323..2447    -  protein_bind   attR2: mutant version of attR; recombination site for the Gateway® LR reaction LR Clonase™
   2469..2563    +  terminator     lambda t0 terminator: transcription terminator from phage lambda
   2628..2656    +  promoter       cat promoter (fragment): promoter of the E. coli cat gene encoding chloramphenicol acetyltransferase
   2657..3313    +  CDS            cat: CAT_ECOLX - Experimental evidence at protein level: Swiss-Prot protein existence level 1. This enzyme is an effector of chloramphenicol resistance in bacteria. From Escherichia coli. This protein is used as a marker in many commonly used cloning vectors, such as pACYC184.
   3381..3467    +  terminator     rrnB T1 terminator: Escherichia coli rrnB; transcription terminator T1 from the E. coli rrnB gene
   3490..3507    -  promoter       tet promoter (fragment): E. coli promoter for tetracycline efflux protein gene
   3526..3547    -  protein_bind   CAP binding site: CAP binding activates transcription in the presence of cAMP. E. coli catabolite activator protein
   3560..4642    -  CDS            lacI: lac repressor; lacI; The lac repressor binds to the lac operator to inhibit transcription in E. coli. This inhibition can be relieved by adding lactose or isopropyl-β-D-thiogalactopyranoside (IPTG).
   4643..4720    -  promoter       lacIq promoter: lacI (mutant); In the lacIq allele, a single base change in the promoter boosts expression of the lacI gene about 10-fold.
   4769..4810    +  CDS            rop (fragment): Rop protein, which maintains plasmids at low copy number; rop
   4912..5052    +  misc_feature   bom: basis of mobility region from pBR322
   5238..5826    -  rep_origin     ori: high-copy-number ColE1/pMB1/pBR322/pUC origin of replication
   5997..6857    -  CDS            AmpR: β-lactamase; bla; confers resistance to ampicillin, carbenicillin, and related antibiotics
   6858..6962    -  promoter       AmpR promoter: bla
>Addgene plasmid #13668 | pQLinkHD | depositor full sequence | sequence record 7735 | Author sequence
CTCGAGCTTAATTAACAACACCATTTGTCGAGAAATCATAAAAAATTTATTTGCTTTGTGAGCGGATAAC
AATTATAATAGATTCAATTGTGAGCGGATAACAATTTCACACAGAATTCATTAAAGAGGAGAAATTAACT
ATGAAACATCACCATCACCATCACCATGGTGCTGCAGGTACAAGTTTGTACAAAAAAGCTGAACGAGAAA
CGTAAAATGATATAAATATCAATATATTAAATTAGATTTTGCATAAAAAACAGACTACATAATACTGTAA
AACACAACATATCCAGTCACTATGAATCAACTACTTAGATGGTATTAGTGACCTGTAGTCGACCGACAGC
CTTCCAAATGTTCTTCGGGTGATGCTGCCAACTTAGTCGACCGACAGCCTTCCAAATGTTCTTCTCAAAC
GGAATCGTCGTATCCAGCCTACTCGCTATTGTCCTCAATGCCGTATTAAATCATAAAAAGAAATAAGAAA
AAGAGGTGCGAGCCTCTTTTTTGTGTGACAAAATAAAAACATCTACCTATTCATATACGCTAGTGTCATA
GTCCTGAAAATCATCTGCATCAAGAACAATTTCACAACTCTTATACTTTTCTCTTACAAGTCGTTCGGCT
TCATCTGGATTTTCAGCCTCTATACTTACTAAACGTGATAAAGTTTCTGTAATTTCTACTGTATCGACCT
GCAGACTGGCTGTGTATAAGGGAGCCTGACATTTATATTCCCCAGAACATCAGGTTAATGGCGTTTTTGA
TGTCATTTTCGCGGTGGCTGAGATCAGCCACTTCTTCCCCGATAACGGAGACCGGCACACTGGCCATATC
GGTGGTCATCATGCGCCAGCTTTCATCCCCGATATGCACCACCGGGTAAAGTTCACGGGAGACTTTATCT
GACAGCAGACGTGCACTGGCCAGGGGGATCACCATCCGTCGCCCGGGCGTGTCAATAATATCACTCTGTA
CATCCACAAACAGACGATAACGGCTCTCTCTTTTATAGGTGTAAACCTTAAACTGCATTTCACCAGCCCC
TGTTCTCGTCAGCAAAAGAGCCGTTCATTTCAATAAACCGGGCGACCTCAGCCATCCCTTCCTGATTTTC
CGCTTTCCAGCGTTCGGCACGCAGACGACGGGCTTCATTCTGCATGGTTGTGCTTACCAGACCGGAGATA
TTGACATCATATATGCCTTGAGCAACTGATAGCTGTCGCTGTCAACTGTCACTGTAATACGCTGCTTCAT
AGCATACCTCTTTTTGACATACTTCGGGTATACATATCAGTATATATTCTTATACCGCAAAAATCAGCGC
GCAAATACGCATACTGTTATCTGGCTTTTAGTAAGCCGGATCCACGCGGCGTTTACGCCCCGCCCTGCCA
CTCATCGCAGTACTGTTGTAATTCATTAAGCATTCTGCCGACATGGAAGCCATCACAGACGGCATGATGA
ACCTGAATCGCCAGCGGCATCAGCACCTTGTCGCCTTGCGTATAATATTTGCCCATGGTGAAAACGGGGG
CGAAGAAGTTGTCCATATTGGCCACGTTTAAATCAAAACTGGTGAAACTCACCCAGGGATTGGCTGAGAC
GAAAAACATATTCTCAATAAACCCTTTAGGGAAATAGGCCAGGTTTTCACCGTAACACGCCACATCTTGC
GAATATATGTGTAGAAACTGCCGGAAATCGTCGTGGTATTCACTCCAGAGCGATGAAAACGTTTCAGTTT
GCTCATGGAAAACGGTGTAACAAGGGTGAACACTATCCCATATCACCAGCTCACCGTCTTTCATTGCCAT
ACGGAATTCCGGATGAGCATTCATCAGGCGGGCAAGAATGTGAATAAAGGCCGGATAAAACTTGTGCTTA
TTTTTCTTTACGGTCTTTAAAAAGGCCGTAATATCCAGCTGAACGGTCTGGTTATAGGTACATTGAGCAA
CTGACTGAAATGCCTCAAAATGTTCTTTACGATGCCATTGGGATATATCAACGGTGGTATATCCAGTGAT
TTTTTTCTCCATTTTAGCTTCCTTAGCTCCTGAAAATCTCGATAACTCAAAAAATACGCCCGGTAGTGAT
CTTATTTCATTATGGTGAAAGTTGGAACCTCTTACGTGCCGATCAACGTCTCATTTTCGCCAAAAGTTGG
CCCAGGGCTTCCCGGTATCAACAGGGACACCAGGATTTATTTATTCTGCGAAGTGATCTTCCGTCACAGG
TATTTATTCGGCGCAAAGTGCGTCGGGTGATGCTGCCAACTTAGTCGACTACAGGTCACTAATACCATCT
AAGTAGTTGATTCATAGTGACTGGATATGTTGTGTTTTACAGTATTATGTAGTCTGTTTTTTATGCAAAA
TCTAATTTAATATATTGATATTTATATCATTTTACGTTTCTCGTTCAGCTTTCTTGTACAAAGTGGTAAG
CTTAATTAGCTGAGCTTGGACTCCTGTTGATAGATCCAGTAATGACCTCAGAACTCCATCTGGATTTGTT
CAGAACGCTCGGTTGCCGCCGGGCGTTTTTTATTGGTGAGAATCCAAGTAACAACACCATTTAAATGGAG
TGGTTACAAATGGAGTGGTTAATTAAGGCTAGCTTGGCGAGATTTTCAGGAGCTAAGGAAGCTAAAATGG
AGAAAAAAATCACTGGATATACCACCGTTGATATATCCCAATGGCATCGTAAAGAACATTTTGAGGCATT
TCAGTCAGTTGCTCAATGTACCTATAACCAGACCGTTCAGCTGGATATTACGGCCTTTTTAAAGACCGTA
AAGAAAAATAAGCACAAGTTTTATCCGGCCTTTATTCACATTCTTGCCCGCCTGATGAATGCTCATCCGG
AATTTCGTATGGCAATGAAAGACGGTGAGCTGGTGATATGGGATAGTGTTCACCCTTGTTACACCGTTTT
CCATGAGCAAACTGAAACGTTTTCATCGCTCTGGAGTGAATACCACGACGATTTCCGGCAGTTTCTACAC
ATATATTCGCAAGATGTGGCGTGTTACGGTGAAAACCTGGCCTATTTCCCTAAAGGGTTTATTGAGAATA
TGTTTTTCGTCTCAGCCAATCCCTGGGTGAGTTTCACCAGTTTTGATTTAAACGTGGCCAATATGGACAA
CTTCTTCGCCCCCGTTTTCACCATGGGCAAATATTATACGCAAGGCGACAAGGTGCTGATGCCGCTGGCG
ATTCAGGTTCATCATGCCGTTTGTGATGGCTTCCATGTCGGCAGAATGCTTAATGAATTACAACAGTACT
GCGATGAGTGGCAGGGCGGGGCGTAATTTTTTTAAGGCAGTTATTGGTGCCCTTAAACGCCTGGGGTAAT
GACTCTCTAGCTTGAGGCATCAAATAAAACGAAAGGCTCAGTCGAAAGACTGGGCCTTTCGTTTTATCTG
TTGTTTGTCGGTGAACGCTCTCCTGAGTAGGACAAATCCGCCCTCTAGATTACGTGCAGTCGATGATAAG
CTGTCAAACATGAGAATTGTGCCTAATGAGTGAGCTAACTTACATTAATTGCGTTGCGCTCACTGCCCGC
TTTCCAGTCGGGAAACCTGTCGTGCCAGCTGCATTAATGAATCGGCCAACGCGCGGGGAGAGGCGGTTTG
CGTATTGGGCGCCAGGGTGGTTTTTCTTTTCACCAGTGAGACGGGCAACAGCTGATTGCCCTTCACCGCC
TGGCCCTGAGAGAGTTGCAGCAAGCGGTCCACGCTGGTTTGCCCCAGCAGGCGAAAATCCTGTTTGATGG
TGGTTAACGGCGGGATATAACATGAGCTGTCTTCGGTATCGTCGTATCCCACTACCGAGATATCCGCACC
AACGCGCAGCCCGGACTCGGTAATGGCGCGCATTGCGCCCAGCGCCATCTGATCGTTGGCAACCAGCATC
GCAGTGGGAACGATGCCCTCATTCAGCATTTGCATGGTTTGTTGAAAACCGGACATGGCACTCCAGTCGC
CTTCCCGTTCCGCTATCGGCTGAATTTGATTGCGAGTGAGATATTTATGCCAGCCAGCCAGACGCAGACG
CGCCGAGACAGAACTTAATGGGCCCGCTAACAGCGCGATTTGCTGGTGACCCAATGCGACCAGATGCTCC
ACGCCCAGTCGCGTACCGTCTTCATGGGAGAAAATAATACTGTTGATGGGTGTCTGGTCAGAGACATCAA
GAAATAACGCCGGAACATTAGTGCAGGCAGCTTCCACAGCAATGGCATCCTGGTCATCCAGCGGATAGTT
AATGATCAGCCCACTGACGCGTTGCGCGAGAAGATTGTGCACCGCCGCTTTACAGGCTTCGACGCCGCTT
CGTTCTACCATCGACACCACCACGCTGGCACCCAGTTGATCGGCGCGAGATTTAATCGCCGCGACAATTT
GCGACGGCGCGTGCAGGGCCAGACTGGAGGTGGCAACGCCAATCAGCAACGACTGTTTGCCCGCCAGTTG
TTGTGCCACGCGGTTGGGAATGTAATTCAGCTCCGCCATCGCCGCTTCCACTTTTTCCCGCGTTTTCGCA
GAAACGTGGCTGGCCTGGTTCACCACGCGGGAAACGGTCTGATAAGAGACACCGGCATACTCTGCGACAT
CGTATAACGTTACTGGTTTCACATTCACCACCCTGAATTGACTCTCTTCCGGGCGCTATCATGCCATACC
GCGAAAGGTTTTGCACCATTCGATGGTGTCGGAATTTCGGGCAGCGTTGGGTCCTGGCCACGGGTGCGCA
TGATCTAGAGCTGCCTCGCGCGTTTCGGTGATGACGGTGAAAACCTCTGACACATGCAGCTCCCGGAGAC
GGTCACAGCTTGTCTGTAAGCGGATGCCGGGAGCAGACAAGCCCGTCAGGGCGCGTCAGCGGGTGTTGGC
GGGTGTCGGGGCGCAGCCATGACCCAGTCACGTAGCGATAGCGGAGTGTATACTGGCTTAACTATGCGGC
ATCAGAGCAGATTGTACTGAGAGTGCACCACATGCGGTGTGAAATACCGCACAGATGCGTAAGGAGAAAA
TACCGCATCAGGCGCTCTTCCGCTTCCTCGCTCACTGACTCGCTGCGCTCGGTCGTTCGGCTGCGGCGAG
CGGTATCAGCTCACTCAAAGGCGGTAATACGGTTATCCACAGAATCAGGGGATAACGCAGGAAAGAACAT
GTGAGCAAAAGGCCAGCAAAAGGCCAGGAACCGTAAAAAGGCCGCGTTGCTGGCGTTTTTCCATAGGCTC
CGCCCCCCTGACGAGCATCACAAAAATCGACGCTCAAGTCAGAGGTGGCGAAACCCGACAGGACTATAAA
GATACCAGGCGTTTCCCCCTGGAAGCTCCCTCGTGCGCTCTCCTGTTCCGACCCTGCCGCTTACCGGATA
CCTGTCCGCCTTTCTCCCTTCGGGAAGCGTGGCGCTTTCTCATAGCTCACGCTGTAGGTATCTCAGTTCG
GTGTAGGTCGTTCGCTCCAAGCTGGGCTGTGTGCACGAACCCCCCGTTCAGCCCGACCGCTGCGCCTTAT
CCGGTAACTATCGTCTTGAGTCCAACCCGGTAAGACACGACTTATCGCCACTGGCAGCAGCCACTGGTAA
CAGGATTAGCAGAGCGAGGTATGTAGGCGGTGCTACAGAGTTCTTGAAGTGGTGGCCTAACTACGGCTAC
ACTAGAAGGACAGTATTTGGTATCTGCGCTCTGCTGAAGCCAGTTACCTTCGGAAAAAGAGTTGGTAGCT
CTTGATCCGGCAAACAAACCACCGCTGGTAGCGGTGGTTTTTTTGTTTGCAAGCAGCAGATTACGCGCAG
AAAAAAAGGATCTCAAGAAGATCCTTTGATCTTTTCTACGGGGTCTGACGCTCAGTGGAACGAAAACTCA
CGTTAAGGGATTTTGGTCATGAGATTATCAAAAAGGATCTTCACCTAGATCCTTTTAAATTAAAAATGAA
GTTTTAAATCAATCTAAAGTATATATGAGTAAACTTGGTCTGACAGTTACCAATGCTTAATCAGTGAGGC
ACCTATCTCAGCGATCTGTCTATTTCGTTCATCCATAGTTGCCTGACTCCCCGTCGTGTAGATAACTACG
ATACGGGAGGGCTTACCATCTGGCCCCAGTGCTGCAATGATACCGCGAGACCCACGCTCACCGGCTCCAG
ATTTATCAGCAATAAACCAGCCAGCCGGAAGGGCCGAGCGCAGAAGTGGTCCTGCAACTTTATCCGCCTC
CATCCAGTCTATTAATTGTTGCCGGGAAGCTAGAGTAAGTAGTTCGCCAGTTAATAGTTTGCGCAACGTT
GTTGCCATTGCTACAGGCATCGTGGTGTCACGCTCGTCGTTTGGTATGGCTTCATTCAGCTCCGGTTCCC
AACGATCAAGGCGAGTTACATGATCCCCCATGTTGTGCAAAAAAGCGGTTAGCTCCTTCGGTCCTCCGAT
CGTTGTCAGAAGTAAGTTGGCCGCAGTGTTATCACTCATGGTTATGGCAGCACTGCATAATTCTCTTACT
GTCATGCCATCCGTAAGATGCTTTTCTGTGACTGGTGAGTACTCAACCAAGTCATTCTGAGAATAGTGTA
TGCGGCGACCGAGTTGCTCTTGCCCGGCGTCAATACGGGATAATACCGCGCCACATAGCAGAACTTTAAA
AGTGCTCATCATTGGAAAACGTTCTTCGGGGCGAAAACTCTCAAGGATCTTACCGCTGTTGAGATCCAGT
TCGATGTAACCCACTCGTGCACCCAACTGATCTTCAGCATCTTTTACTTTCACCAGCGTTTCTGGGTGAG
CAAAAACAGGAAGGCAAAATGCCGCAAAAAAGGGAATAAGGGCGACACGGAAATGTTGAATACTCATACT
CTTCCTTTTTCAATATTATTGAAGCATTTATCAGGGTTATTGTCTCATGAGCGGATACATATTTGAATGT
ATTTAGAAAAATAAACAAATAGGGGTTCCGCGCACATTTCCCCGAAAAGTGCCACCTGACGTCTAAGAAA
CCATTATTATCATGACATTAACCTATAAAAATAGGCGTATCACGAGGCCCTTTCGTCTTCAC
