>Addgene plasmid #13668 | pQLinkHD | addgene partial sequence | sequence record 19913 | 13668 with pQE promoter
TTAACCTATAAAAATAGGCGTATCACGAGGCCCTTTCGTCTTCACCTCGAGCTTAATTAACAACACCATT
TGTCGAGAAATCATAAAAAATTTATTTGCTTTGTGAGCGGATAACAATTATAATAGATTCAATTGTGAGC
GGATAACAATTTCACACAGAATTCATTAAAGAGGAGAAATTAACTATGAAACATCACCATCACCATCACC
ATGGTGCTGCAGGTACAAGTTTGTACAAAAAAGCTGAACGAGAAACGTAAAATGATATAAATATCAATAT
ATTAAATTAGATTTTGCATAAAAAACAGACTACATAATACTGTAAAACACAACATATCCAGTCACTATGA
ATCAACTACTTAGATGGTATTAGTGACCTGTAGTCGACCGACAGCCTTCCAAATGTTCTTCGGGTGATGC
TGCCAACTTAGTCGACCGACAGCCTTCCAAATGTTCTTCTCAAACGGAATCGTCGTATCCAGCCTACTCG
CTATTGTCCTCAATGCCGTATTAAATCATAAAAAGAAATAAGAAAAAGAGGTGCGAGCCTCTTTTTTGTG
TGACAAAATAAAAACATCTACCTATTCATATACGCTAGTGTCATAGTCCTGAAAATCATCTGCATCAAGA
ACAATTTCACAACTCTTATACTTTTCTCTTACAAGTCGTTCGGCTTCATCTGGATTTTCAGCCTCTATAC
TTACTAAACGTGATAAAGTTTCTGTAATTTCTACTGTATCGACCTGCAGACTGGCTGTGTATAAGGGAGC
CTGACATTTATATTCC
